Addgene plasmid #164772: LjUBQ:MtSTIG8:T35s
Purpose: Overexpression of Peptide coding gene (Binary vector)
Depositing lab: Wolf Scheible. Depositing organization: Noble Research Institute, LLC.
Backbone
  Vector backbone: EC50505
  Backbone size w/o insert (bp): 10475
  Vector type: Plant Expression
  Selectable markers: Neomycin (select with G418) ; N/A
Growth in bacteria
  Bacterial resistance: Kanamycin, 50 μg/mL
  Growth temperature: 37°C
  Growth strain: DH5alpha
  Copy number: High Copy
Gene/Insert
  Gene/Insert name: Medtr2g100600.1 (alt names: STIG8; AES67904.1)
  Species: Medicago truncatula
  Insert size (bp): 405
  Promoter: Lotus japonicus Ubiquitin
  Tag / fusion protein: Terminator 35S (C terminal on insert)
  Cloning method: Unknown
Terms and licenses: Academic/Nonprofit Terms; Industry Terms: Not Available to Industry
Depositor comments: Cloned by Sonali/Shulan
How to cite: LjUBQ:MtSTIG8:T35s was a gift from Wolf Scheible (Addgene plasmid # 164772 ; http://n2t.net/addgene:164772 ; RRID:Addgene_164772)
