[The description below was written by a language model from this plasmid's Addgene catalogue record and pLannotate feature annotations shown in this document.]
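Description:
LjUBQ:MtSTIG8:T35s is a plant binary vector built on the EC50505 backbone for Agrobacterium-mediated overexpression of a small peptide-coding gene from Medicago truncatula. For propagation it carries a high-copy ColE1/pUC-type origin for E. coli, alongside the pVS1 replicon (RepA, StaA stability protein and pVS1 oriV), which supports stable maintenance in Agrobacterium. A short incP oriV fragment is also annotated. Bacterial selection is by kanamycin, provided by an aphA-3 type aminoglycoside phosphotransferase driven by the bla (AmpR) promoter in the backbone, outside the T-DNA.

The region between the nopaline-type right and left border repeats is what gets transferred to the plant genome. According to the catalogue fields, it holds the 405 bp Medtr2g100600.1 coding sequence (STIG8) under the Lotus japonicus ubiquitin promoter, a strong constitutive promoter often used in legumes, and is terminated by the CaMV 35S terminator. The record lists this terminator in the tag field, but it is a polyadenylation signal rather than a protein fusion. The automated feature table annotates only the CaMV poly(A) signal in this cassette. The unannotated stretch between the right border and that signal is where the promoter and insert would be expected to lie. Next to the left border sits an nptII (NeoR/KanR) gene flanked by the NOS promoter and NOS terminator, allowing selection of transformed plant tissue with kanamycin or G418.

The sequenced record is about 8.0 kb, shorter than the 10,475 bp listed for the backbone alone, and the record does not explain this discrepancy. The stated use is overexpression of the peptide gene in plants, and the cloning method is not recorded.
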