Features (pLannotate 1.2.2; 13 found; start..end, strand, type, name):
     27..206     +  promoter       NOS promoter: nopaline synthase promoter
    228..1022    +  CDS            NeoR/KanR: aminoglycoside phosphotransferase from Tn5; aph(3')-II (or nptII); confers resistance to neomycin, kanamycin, and G418 (Geneticin®)
   1035..1287    +  terminator     NOS terminator: nopaline synthase terminator and poly(A) signal
   1382..1406    -  misc_feature   LB T-DNA repeat: left border repeat from nopaline C58 T-DNA
   1670..2299    +  CDS            pVS1 StaA: stability protein from the Pseudomonas plasmid pVS1 (Heeb et al., 2000)
   2728..3801    +  CDS            pVS1 RepA: replication protein from the Pseudomonas plasmid pVS1 (Heeb et al., 2000)
   3867..4061    +  rep_origin     pVS1 oriV: origin of replication for the Pseudomonas plasmid pVS1 (Heeb et al., 2000)
   4267..4327    +  rep_origin     oriV (fragment): incP origin of replication
   4344..4448    +  promoter       AmpR promoter: bla
   4449..5243    +  CDS            KanR: aminoglycoside phosphotransferase; aphA-3; confers resistance to kanamycin
   5414..6002    +  rep_origin     ori: high-copy-number ColE1/pMB1/pBR322/pUC origin of replication
   6125..6149    -  misc_feature   RB T-DNA repeat: right border repeat from nopaline C58 T-DNA
   7762..7936    +  polyA_signal   CaMV poly(A) signal: cauliflower mosaic virus polyadenylation signal
>Addgene plasmid #164772 | LjUBQ:MtSTIG8:T35s | addgene full sequence | sequence record 324761 | Addgene NGS Result
AAGCCGTTTTACGTTTGGAACTGACAGAACCGCAACGTTGAAGGAGCCACTCAGCCGCGGGTTTCTGGAG
TTTAATGAGCTAAGCACATACGTCAGAAACCATTATTGCGCGTTCAAAAGTCGCCTAAGGTCACTATCAG
CTAGCAAATATTTCTTGTCAAAAATGCTCCACTGACGTTCCATAAATTCCCCTCGGTATCCAATTAGAGT
CTCATATTCACTCTCAAATGATTGAACAAGATGGATTGCACGCAGGTTCTCCGGCCGCTTGGGTGGAGAG
GCTATTCGGCTATGACTGGGCACAACAGACAATCGGCTGCTCTGATGCCGCCGTGTTCCGGCTGTCAGCG
CAGGGGCGCCCGGTTCTTTTTGTCAAGACCGACCTGTCCGGTGCCCTGAATGAACTCCAAGACGAGGCAG
CGCGGCTATCGTGGCTGGCCACGACGGGCGTTCCTTGCGCAGCTGTGCTCGACGTTGTCACTGAAGCGGG
AAGGGACTGGCTGCTATTGGGCGAAGTGCCGGGGCAGGATCTCCTGTCATCTCACCTTGCTCCTGCCGAG
AAAGTATCCATCATGGCTGATGCAATGCGGCGGCTGCATACGCTTGATCCGGCTACCTGCCCATTCGACC
ACCAAGCGAAACATCGCATCGAGCGAGGACGTACTCGGATGGAAGCCGGTCTTGTCGATCAGGATGATCT
GGACGAAGAGCATCAGGGGCTCGCGCCAGCCGAACTGTTCGCCAGGCTCAAGGCGCGGATGCCCGACGGC
GAGGATCTCGTCGTGACCCAGGGCGATGCCTGCTTGCCGAATATCATGGTGGAAAATGGCCGCTTTTCTG
GATTCATCGACTGTGGCCGGCTGGGTGTGGCGGACCGCTATCAGGACATAGCGTTGGCTACCCGTGATAT
TGCTGAAGAGCTTGGCGGCGAATGGGCTGACCGCTTCCTCGTGCTTTACGGTATCGCCGCTCCCGATTCG
CAGCGCATCGCCTTCTATCGCCTTCTTGACGAGTTCTTCTGAGCTTGTCAAGCAGATCGTTCAAACATTT
GGCAATAAAGTTTCTTAAGATTGAATCCTGTTGCCGGTCTTGCGATGATTATCATATAATTTCTGTTGAA
TTACGTTAAGCATGTAATAATTAACATGTAATGCATGACGTTATTTATGAGATGGGTTTTTATGATTAGA
GTCCCGCAATTATACATTTAATACGCGATAGAAAACAAAATATAGCGCGCAAACTAGGATAAATTATCGC
GCGCGGTGTCATCTATGTTACTAGATCGACGCTGGATCCGAATTCGGCAGGGCCCACTGCATCCACCCCA
GTACATTAAAAACGTCCGCAATGTGTTATTAAGTTGTCTAAGCGTCAATTTGTTTACACCACAATATATC
CTGCCACCAGCCAGCCAACAGCTCCCCGACCGGCAGCTCGGCACAAAATCACCACTCGATACAGGCAGCC
CATCAGCCGTGCGGCTGCATGAAATCCTGGCCGGTTTGTCTGATGCCAAGCTGGCGGCCTGGCCGGCCAG
CTTGGCCGCTGAAGAAACCGAGCGCCGCCGTCTAAAAAGGTGATGTGTATTTGAGTAAAACAGCTTGCGT
CATGCGGTCGCTGCGTATATGATGCGATGAGTAAATAAACAAATACGCAAGGGGAACGCATGAAGGTTAT
CGCTGTACTTAACCAGAAAGGCGGGTCAGGCAAGACGACCATCGCAACCCATCTAGCCCGCGCCCTGCAA
CTCGCCGGGGCCGATGTTCTGTTAGTCGATTCCGATCCCCAGGGCAGTGCCCGCGATTGGGCGGCCGTGC
GGGAAGATCAACCGCTAACCGTTGTCGGCATCGACCGCCCGACGATTGACCGCGACGTGAAGGCCATCGG
CCGGCGCGACTTCGTAGTGATCGACGGAGCGCCCCAGGCGGCGGACTTGGCTGTGTCCGCGATCAAGGCA
GCCGACTTCGTGCTGATTCCGGTGCAGCCAAGCCCTTACGACATATGGGCCACCGCCGACCTGGTGGAGC
TGGTTAAGCAGCGCATTGAGGTCACGGATGGAAGGCTACAAGCGGCCTTTGTCGTGTCGCGGGCGATCAA
AGGCACGCGCATCGGCGGTGAGGTTGCCGAGGCGCTGGCCGGGTACGAGCTGCCCATTCTTGAGTCCCGT
ATCACGCAGCGCGTGAGCTACCCAGGCACTGCCGCCGCCGGCACAACCGTTCTTGAATCAGAACCCGAGG
GCGACGCTGCCCGCGAGGTCCAGGCGCTGGCCGCTGAAATTAAATCAAAACTCATTTGAGTTAATGAGGT
AAAGAGAAAATGAGCAAAAGCACAAACACGCTAAGTGCCGGCCGTCCGAGCGCACGCAGCAGCAAGGCTG
CAACGTTGGCCAGCCTGGCAGACACGCCAGCCATGAAGCGGGTCAACTTTCAGTTGCCGGCGGAGGATCA
CACCAAGCTGAAGATGTACGCGGTACGCCAAGGCAAGACCATTACCGAGCTGCTATCTGAATACATCGCG
CAGCTACCAGAGTAAATGAGCAAATGAATAAATGAGTAGATGAATTTTAGCGGCTAAAGGAGGCGGCATG
GAAAATCAAGAACAACCAGGCACCGACGCCGTGGAATGCCCCATGTGTGGAGGAACGGGCGGTTGGCCAG
GCGTAAGCGGCTGGGTTGTCTGCCGGCCCTGCAATGGCACTGGAACCCCCAAGCCCGAGGAATCGGCGTG
AGCGGTCGCAAACCATCCGGCCCGGTACAAATCGGCGCGGCGCTGGGTGATGACCTGGTGGAGAAGTTGA
AGGCCGCGCAGGCCGCCCAGCGGCAACGCATCGAGGCAGAAGCACGCCCCGGTGAATCGTGGCAAGCGGC
CGCTGATCGAATCCGCAAAGAATCCCGGCAACCGCCGGCAGCCGGTGCGTCGTCGATTAGGAAGCCGCCC
AAGGGCGACGAGCAACCAGATTTTTTCGTTCCGATGCTCTATGACGTGGGCACCCGCGATAGTCGCAGCA
TCATGGACGTGGCCGTTTTCCGTCTGTCGAAGCGTGACCGACGAGCTGGCGAGGTGATCCGCTACGAGCT
TCCAGACGGGCACGTAGAGGTTTCCGCAGGGCCGGCCGGCATGGCCAGTGTGTGGGATTACGACCTGGTA
CTGATGGCGGTTTCCCATCTAACCGAATCCATGAACCGATACCGGGAAGGGAAGGGAGACAAGCCCGGCC
GCGTGTTCCGTCCACACGTTGCGGACGTACTCAAGTTCTGCCGGCGAGCCGATGGCGGAAAGCAGAAAGA
CGACCTGGTAGAAACCTGCATTCGGTTAAACACCACGCACGTTGCCATGCAGCGTACGAAGAAGGCCAAG
AACGGCCGCCTGGTGACGGTATCCGAGGGTGAAGCCTTGATTAGCCGCTACAAGATCGTAAAGAGCGAAA
CCGGGCGGCCGGAGTACATCGAGATCGAGCTAGCTGATTGGATGTACCGCGAGATCACAGAAGGCAAGAA
CCCGGACGTGCTGACGGTTCACCCCGATTACTTTTTGATCGATCCCGGCATCGGCCGTTTTCTCTACCGC
CTGGCACGCCGCGCCGCAGGCAAGGCAGAAGCCAGATGGTTGTTCAAGACGATCTACGAACGCAGTGGCA
GCGCCGGAGAGTTCAAGAAGTTCTGTTTCACCGTGCGCAAGCTGATCGGGTCAAATGACCTGCCGGAGTA
CGATTTGAAGGAGGAGGCGGGGCAGGCTGGCCCGATCCTAGTCATGCGCTACCGCAACCTGATCGAGGGC
GAAGCATCCGCCGGTTCCTAATGTACGGAGCAGATGCTAGGGCAAATTGCCCTAGCAGGGGAAAAAGGTC
GAAAAAGCTTCTTTCCTGTGGATAGCACGTACATTGGGAACCCAAAGCCGTACATTGGGAACCGGAACCC
GTACATTGGGAACCCAAAGCCGTACATTGGGAACCGGTCACACATGTAAGTGACTGATATAAAAGAGAAA
AAAGGCGATTTTTCCGCCTAAAACTCTTTAAAACTTATTAAAACTCTTAAAACCCGCCTGGCCTGTGCAT
AACTGTCTGGCCAGCGCACAGCCGAAGAGCTGCAAAAAGCGCCTACCCTTCGGTCGCTGCGCTCCCTACG
CCCCGCCGCTTCGCGTCGGCCTATCGCGGCCGCTGGCCGCTCAAAAATGGCTGGCCTACGGCCAGGCAAT
CTACCAGGGCGCGGACAAGCCGCGCCGTCGCCACTCGACCGCCGGCGCCCACATCAAGGCACCGAGCTCC
CATCCCCCCAGGGGCTGCGCCCCTCGGCCGCGAACGGCCTCACCCCAAAAATGGCAGCGCTGGCCAATTC
GTGCGCGGAACCCCTATTTGTTTATTTTTCTAAATACATTCAAATATGTATCCGCTCATGAGACAATAAC
CTTGATAAATGCTTCAATAATATTGAAAAAGGAAGAGTATGGCTAAAATGAGAATATCACCGGAATTGAA
AAAACTGATCGAAAAATACCGCTGCGCAAAAGATACGGAAGGAATGTCTCCTGCTAAGGTATATAAGCTG
GTGGGAGAAAATGAAAACCTATATTTAAAAATGACGGACAGCCGGTATAAAGGGACCACCTATGATGTGG
AACGGGAAAAGGACATGATGCTATGGCTGGAAGGAAAGCTGCCTGTTCCAAAGGTCCTGCACTTTGAACG
GCATGATGGCTGGAGCAATCTGCTCATGAGTGAGGCCGATGGCGTCCTTTGCTCGGAAGAGTATGAAGAT
GAACAAAGCCCTGAAAAGATTATCGAGCTGTATGCGGAGTGCATCAGGCTCTTTCACTCCATCGACATAT
CGGATTGTCCCTATACGAATAGCTTAGACAGCCGCTTAGCCGAATTGGATTACTTACTGAATAACGATCT
GGCCGATGTGGATTGCGAAAACTGGGAAGAGGACACTCCATTTAAAGATCCGCGCGAGCTGTATGATTTT
TTAAAGACGGAAAAGCCCGAAGAGGAACTTGTCTTTTCCCACGGCGACCTGGGAGACAGCAACATCTTTG
TGAAAGATGGCAAAGTAAGTGGCTTTATTGATCTTGGGAGAAGCGGCAGGGCGGACAAGTGGTATGACAT
TGCCTTCTGCGTCCGGTCGATCAGGGAGGATATCGGGGAAGAACAGTATGTCGAGCTATTTTTTGACTTA
CTGGGGATCAAGCCTGATTGGGAGAAAATAAAATATTATATTTTACTGGATGAATTGTTTTAGCTGTCAG
ACCAAGTTTACTCATATATACTTTAGATTGATTTAAAACTTCATTTTTAATTTAAAAGGATCTAGGTGAA
GATCCTTTTTGATAATCTCATGACCAAAATCCCTTAACGTGAGTTTTCGTTCCACTGAGCGTCAGACCCC
GTAGAAAAGATCAAAGGATCTTCTTGAGATCCTTTTTTTCTGCGCGTAATCTGCTGCTTGCAAACAAAAA
AACCACCGCTACCAGCGGTGGTTTGTTTGCCGGATCAAGAGCTACCAACTCTTTTTCCGAAGGTAACTGG
CTTCAGCAGAGCGCAGATACCAAATACTGTCCTTCTAGTGTAGCCGTAGTTAGGCCACCACTTCAAGAAC
TCTGTAGCACCGCCTACATACCTCGCTCTGCTAATCCTGTTACCAGTGGCTGCTGCCAGTGGCGATAAGT
CGTGTCTTACCGGGTTGGACTCAAGACGATAGTTACCGGATAAGGCGCAGCGGTCGGGCTGAACGGGGGG
TTCGTGCACACAGCCCAGCTTGGAGCGAACGACCTACACCGAACTGAGATACCTACAGCGTGAGCTATGA
GAAAGCGCCACGCTTCCCGAAGGGAGAAAGGCGGACAGGTATCCGGTAAGCGGCAGGGTCGGAACAGGAG
AGCGCACGAGGGAGCTTCCAGGGGGAAACGCCTGGTATCTTTATAGTCCTGTCGGGTTTCGCCACCTCTG
ACTTGAGCGTCGATTTTTGTGATGCTCGTCAGGGGGGCGGAGCCTATGGAAAAACGCCAGCAACGCGGCC
TTTTTACGGTTCCTGTGGTTGGCACATACAAATGGACGAACGGATAAACCTTTTCACGCCCTTTTAAATA
TCCGATTATTCTAATAAACGCTCTTTTCTCTTAGGTTTACCCGCCAATATATCCTGTCAAACACTGATAG
TTTAAACTCCCTCGGTCACATGTGCATCCTCTAGTGGAGGGAGAGAGGATTTTGAGGAAATAATTAATTG
AATTACTTGTATTATTGATAAAGTAATTTAGATAAGTTGTTAGTACAACTTATTGCAACTATGGATAGAC
AAAAATCACTTATTTTAAGGGGAGAAGTATATAACAACTTATTATAAAATTTCTGAGCAGCCGGCCTCCT
CCAATCAATCATAGAGAGTGGAGCCCATTCTGGAAAACCAAGGAACCCCCAACTTGCACTGGTGCGGTGG
CCCAATTCAAAAAAAACGGGGCCCAGCAAAGTAACGCCGTTGTAACGATTTATCAATCCAAACTCAAAAG
GCGGCGAGATGCGTTTAACTCCGTGAAATTAACAAACCGCCAACAACTTGCAATTTGCAACTACCGTTTC
CAAGAAGAACTCAACCACACAACGTATCCTATCCCAAACCACACGCAACTAGTGACGCGTCATAAGGACA
CGTGTCACAATTTGACTGGTTAATAATTTCACCGCTTTTGCTATAAATTACCTCCAATCCCCTTAGCTTC
TTCACAATTCAGTTCCCAACCCTAACAATTCTTGTTCATATCGCTTCTCTCTACTTTCAAGGTATGATCC
AATTTCTCTCTTCTTTCTCTGTAATCCTTTCGTTGAGTTTTGTTTCCGATCAATCATAGGTAGTTTTCTT
GTTTCGAAGCATGAGATCTAGGAATTTTTTGTGATTTTCCAAAATTGAGATCGGTTTGAAATTGAATTTT
ACAGCTTGAATCTCAGATCTTGTTTTATCAATGTTTTCGATGGCTTGCGATGTAGATCTATGATAATTGT
GGTTCAGTTTTGTTAGGAATCGATTTCGGTTTAGCAATTGCAGATTAATTAGGGTTTCCAATTGAATTCT
TCAGATCCGTTATGGAATTATGTCAAATAATTTATTCAAATTGGAAATTATTGTTAGATCCACTCTTAAT
CTGTTTGATCCAAGCTTCAATTAGGGTTTTCACTTGTTTCAATTTCTTGTTATGGATTCTGATTTATCTG
TTGATGTTAGATCCACTCTTAATCTGTTTGATCCAAGCGTTAATTAGGGTTTTCACTTGTTTCAATTTCG
TGTGTTGGATTCTGATTTATCTGTTGTTGATGTGATTACAGAATGAAGTTCATCAAGACCCTTTTCCTTG
TGACCTTGCTAATGGCTTTGGGCGCTATTACACTATCATCAGCAACATCTTCTAAAAACGAAGAACCAAA
CTCTCTCCAAGGAACAAGCCACTTCCTTTCCCGGAAACAAAACAGAATCTCTGTGTCATGTAACAAATAT
CCAAAGATTTGCAATATCAAAGGTAGTCCAGGCCCTAATTGCTGCAACAACAATTGTGTCAACTTTTCCA
TAGACATGTTTAATTGTGGGAGGTGTGGAAAGAAATGTAGCTTTCCAAAGATATGTTGTGAAGGTAAATG
TGTGAATCCTAGGAGTAACGAGAAGCATTGTGGAAAATGTGGTAACAAGTGTGACAATAGAGGTTCATGT
GTTTATGGAATGTGCAGATATGCGTAGGCTTCTCTAGCTAGAGTCGATCGACAAGCTCGAGTTTCTCCAT
AATAATGTGTGAGTAGTTCCCAGATAAGGGAATTAGGGTTCCTATAGGGTTTCGCTCATGTGTTGAGCAT
ATAAGAAACCCTTAGTATGTATTTGTATTTGTAAAATACTTCTATCAATAAAATTTCTAATTCCTAAAAC
CAAAATCCAGTACTAAAATCCAGATCGCTAAGCTTGAATTCTTGCGGAGAGCGGAGAATTAAGGGAGTCA
CGTTATGACCCCCGCCGATGACGCGGGAC
