>Addgene plasmid #164772 | LjUBQ:MtSTIG8:T35s | depositor partial sequence | sequence record 319997 | partial
ATGAAGTTCATCAAGACCCTTTTCCTTGTGACCTTGCTAATGGCTTTGGGCGCTATTACACTATCATCAG
CAACATCTTCTAAAAACGAAGAACCAAACTCTCTCCAAGGAACAAGCCACTTCCTTTCCCGGAAACAAAA
CAGAATCTCTGTGTCATGTAACAAATATCCAAAGATTTGCAATATCAAAGGTAGTCCAGGCCCTAATTGC
TGCAACAACAATTGTGTCAACTTTTCCATAGACATGTTTAATTGTGGGAGGTGTGGAAAGAAATGTAGCT
TTCCAAAGATATGTTGTGAAGGTAAATGTGTGAATCCTAGGAGTAACGAGAAGCATTGTGGAAAATGTGG
TAACAAGTGTGACAATAGAGGTTCATGTGTTTATGGAATGTGCAGATATGCGTAG
